>Addgene plasmid #128146 | Flag-APEX2-C Cloning Vector | addgene full sequence | sequence record 248610 | Addgene NGS Result
GCCAATTCAATATGGCGTATATGGACTCATGCCAATTCAATATGGTGGATCTGGACCTGTGCCAATTCAA
TATGGCGTATATGGACTCGTGCCAATTCAATATGGTGGATCTGGACCCCAGCCAATTCAATATGGCGGAC
TTGGCACCATGCCAATTCAATATGGCGGACCTGGCACTGTGCCAACTGGGGAGGGGTCTACTTGGCACGG
TGCCAAGTTTGAGGAGGGGTCTTGGCCCTGTGCCAAGTCCGCCATATTGAATTGGCATGGTGCCAATAAT
GGCGGCCATATTGGCTATATGCCAGGATCAATATATAGGCAATATCCAATATGGCCCTATGCCAATATGG
CTATTGGCCAGGTTCAATACTATGTATTGGCCCTATGCCATATAGTATTCCATATATGGGTTTTCCTATT
GACGTAGATAGCCCCTCCCAATGGGCGGTCCCATATACCATATATGGGGCTTCCTAATACCGCCCATAGC
CACTCCCCCATTGACGTCAATGGTCTCTATATATGGTCTTTCCTATTGACGTCATATGGGCGGTCCTATT
GACGTATATGGCGCCTCCCCCATTGACGTCAATTACGGTAAATGGCCCGCCTGGCTCAATGCCCATTGAC
GTCAATAGGACCACCCACCATTGACGTCAATGGGATGGCTCATTGCCCATTCATATCCGTTCTCACGCCC
CCTATTGACGTCAATGACGGTAAATGGCCCACTTGGCAGTACATCAATATCTATTAATAGTAACTTGGCA
AGTACATTACTATTGGAAGTACGCCAGGGTACATTGGCAGTACTCCCATTGACGTCAATGGCGGTAAATG
GCCCGCGATGGCTGCCAAGTACATCCCCATTGACGTCAATGGGGAGGGGCAATGACGCAAATGGGCGTTC
CATTGACGTAAATGGGCGGTAGGCGTGCCTAATGGGAGGTCTATATAAGCAATGCTCGTTTAGGGAACCG
CCATTCTGCCTGGGGACGTCGGAGCAAGCTTGATTTAGGTGACACTATAGAATACAAGCTACTTGTTCTT
TTTGCAGGATCCACCATGGATTACAAGGATGACGACGATAAGATCCGCGGAAAGTCTTACCCAACTGTGA
GTGCTGATTACCAGGACGCCGTTGAGAAGGCGAAGAAGAAGCTCAGAGGCTTCATCGCTGAGAAGAGATG
CGCTCCTCTAATGCTCCGTTTGGCATTCCACTCTGCTGGAACCTTTGACAAGGGCACGAAGACCGGTGGA
CCCTTCGGAACCATCAAGCACCCTGCCGAACTGGCTCACAGCGCTAACAACGGTCTTGACATCGCTGTTA
GGCTTTTGGAGCCACTCAAGGCGGAGTTCCCTATTTTGAGCTACGCCGATTTCTACCAGTTGGCTGGCGT
TGTTGCCGTTGAGGTCACGGGTGGACCTAAGGTTCCATTCCACCCTGGAAGAGAGGACAAGCCTGAGCCA
CCACCAGAGGGTCGCTTGCCCGATCCCACTAAGGGTTCTGACCATTTGAGAGATGTGTTTGGCAAAGCTA
TGGGGCTTACTGACCAAGATATCGTTGCTCTATCTGGGGGTCACACTATTGGAGCTGCACACAAGGAGCG
TTCTGGATTTGAGGGTCCCTGGACCTCTAATCCTCTTATTTTCGACAACTCATACTTCACGGAGTTGTTG
AGTGGTGAGAAGGAAGGTCTCCTTCAGCTACCTTCTGACAAGGCTCTTTTGTCTGACCCTGTATTCCGCC
CTCTCGTTGACAAATATGCAGCGGACGAAGATGCCTTCTTTGCTGATTACGCTGAGGCTCACCAAAAGCT
TTCCGAGCTTGGGTTTGCTGATGCCGTCGACGGATCTCAGATCTCGAATTCAAGGCCTCTCGAGCCTCTA
GAACTATAGTGAGTCGTATTACGTAGATCCAGACATGATAAGATACATTGATGAGTTTGGACAAACCACA
ACTAGAATGCAGTGAAAAAAATGCTTTATTTGTGAAATTTGTGATGCTATTGCTTTATTTGTAACCATTA
TAAGCTGCAATAAACAAGTTAACAACAACAATTGCATTCATTTTATGTTTCAGGTTCAGGGGGAGGTGTG
GGAGGTTTTTTAATTCGCGGCCGCGGCGCCAATGCATTGGGCCCGGTACCCAGCTTTTGTTCCCTTTAGT
GAGGGTTAATTGCGCGCTTGGCGTAATCATGGTCATAGCTGTTTCCTGTGTGAAATTGTTATCCGCTCAC
AATTCCACACAACATACGAGCCGGGAGCATAAAGTGTAAAGCCTGGGGTGCCTAATGAGTGAGCTAACTC
ACATTAATTGCGTTGCGCTCACTGCCCGCTTTCCAGTCGGGAAACCTGTCGTGCCAGCTGCATTAATGAA
TCGGCCAACGCGCGGGGAGAGGCGGTTTGCGTATTGGGCGCTCTTCCGCTTCCTCGCTCACTGACTCGCT
GCGCTCGGTCGTTCGGCTGCGGCGAGCGGTATCAGCTCACTCAAAGGCGGTAATACGGTTATCCACAGAA
TCAGGGGATAACGCAGGAAAGAACATGTGAGCAAAAGGCCAGCAAAAGGCCAGGAACCGTAAAAAGGCCG
CGTTGCTGGCGTTTTTCCATAGGCTCCGCCCCCCTGACGAGCATCACAAAAATCGACGCTCAAGTCAGAG
GTGGCGAAACCCGACAGGACTATAAAGATACCAGGCGTTTCCCCCTGGAAGCTCCCTCGTGCGCTCTCCT
GTTCCGACCCTGCCGCTTACCGGATACCTGTCCGCCTTTCTCCCTTCGGGAAGCGTGGCGCTTTCTCATA
GCTCACGCTGTAGGTATCTCAGTTCGGTGTAGGTCGTTCGCTCCAAGCTGGGCTGTGTGCACGAACCCCC
CGTTCAGCCCGACCGCTGCGCCTTATCCGGTAACTATCGTCTTGAGTCCAACCCGGTAAGACACGACTTA
TCGCCACTGGCAGCAGCCACTGGTAACAGGATTAGCAGAGCGAGGTATGTAGGCGGTGCTACAGAGTTCT
TGAAGTGGTGGCCTAACTACGGCTACACTAGAAGAACAGTATTTGGTATCTGCGCTCTGCTGAAGCCAGT
TACCTTCGGAAAAAGAGTTGGTAGCTCTTGATCCGGCAAACAAACCACCGCTGGTAGCGGTGGTTTTTTT
GTTTGCAAGCAGCAGATTACGCGCAGAAAAAAAGGATCTCAAGAAGATCCTTTGATCTTTTCTACGGGGT
CTGACGCTCAGTGGAACGAAAACTCACGTTAAGGGATTTTGGTCATGAGATTATCAAAAAGGATCTTCAC
CTAGATCCTTTTAAATTAAAAATGAAGTTTTAAATCAATCTAAAGTATATATGAGTAAACTTGGTCTGAC
AGTTACCAATGCTTAATCAGTGAGGCACCTATCTCAGCGATCTGTCTATTTCGTTCATCCATAGTTGCCT
GACTCCCCGTCGTGTAGATAACTACGATACGGGAGGGCTTACCATCTGGCCCCAGTGCTGCAATGATACC
GCGAGACCCACGCTCACCGGCTCCAGATTTATCAGCAATAAACCAGCCAGCCGGAAGGGCCGAGCGCAGA
AGTGGTCCTGCAACTTTATCCGCCTCCATCCAGTCTATTAATTGTTGCCGGGAAGCTAGAGTAAGTAGTT
CGCCAGTTAATAGTTTGCGCAACGTTGTTGCCATTGCTACAGGCATCGTGGTGTCACGCTCGTCGTTTGG
TATGGCTTCATTCAGCTCCGGTTCCCAACGATCAAGGCGAGTTACATGATCCCCCATGTTGTGCAAAAAA
GCGGTTAGCTCCTTCGGTCCTCCGATCGTTGTCAGAAGTAAGTTGGCCGCAGTGTTATCACTCATGGTTA
TGGCAGCACTGCATAATTCTCTTACTGTCATGCCATCCGTAAGATGCTTTTCTGTGACTGGTGAGTACTC
AACCAAGTCATTCTGAGAATAGTGTATGCGGCGACCGAGTTGCTCTTGCCCGGCGTCAATACGGGATAAT
ACCGCGCCACATAGCAGAACTTTAAAAGTGCTCATCATTGGAAAACGTTCTTCGGGGCGAAAACTCTCAA
GGATCTTACCGCTGTTGAGATCCAGTTCGATGTAACCCACTCGTGCACCCAACTGATCTTCAGCATCTTT
TACTTTCACCAGCGTTTCTGGGTGAGCAAAAACAGGAAGGCAAAATGCCGCAAAAAAGGGAATAAGGGCG
ACACGGAAATGTTGAATACTCATACTCTTCCTTTTTCAATATTATTGAAGCATTTATCAGGGTTATTGTC
TCATGAGCGGATACATATTTGAATGTATTTAGAAAAATAAACAAATAGGGGTTCCGCGCACATTTCCCCG
AAAAGTGCCACCTAAATTGTAAGCGTTAATATTTTGTTAAAATTCGCGTTAAATTTTTGTTAAATCAGCT
CATTTTTTAACCAATAGGCCGAAATCGGCAAAATCCCTTATAAATCAAAAGAATAGACCGAGATAGGGT
[37 nt withheld, positions 4480-4516]
AAAGAACGTGGACTCCAACGTCAAAGG
[49 nt withheld, positions 4544-4592]
T
[91 nt withheld, positions 4594-4684]
G
[124 nt withheld, positions 4686-4809]
CCCATTCGCCATTCAGGCTGCGCAACTGTTGGGAAGGGCGATCGGTGCGGGCCTCTTCGCTATTACGCCA
GTCGACC
Features (pLannotate 1.2.2; 16 found; start..end, strand, type, name):
      1..978     +  promoter       CMV IE94 promoter: enhancer/promoter region of simian cytomegalovirus major immediate early transcription unit IE94
   1013..1031    +  promoter       SP6 promoter: promoter for bacteriophage SP6 RNA polymerase
   1069..1095    +  CDS            3xFLAG (fragment): three tandem FLAG® epitope tags
   1099..1845    +  CDS            APEX2: soybean ascorbate peroxidase, engineered to serve as a monomeric tag for electron microscopy and live-cell proteomics (Lam et al., 2015) more active than the original APEX due to the A134P mutation
   1894..1911    -  promoter       T7 promoter (fragment): promoter for bacteriophage T7 RNA polymerase
   1916..2050    -  polyA_signal   SV40 poly(A) signal: SV40 polyadenylation signal
   2163..2181    -  promoter       T3 promoter: promoter for bacteriophage T3 RNA polymerase
   2226..2242    -  protein_bind   lac operator: The lac repressor binds to the lac operator to inhibit transcription in E. coli. This inhibition can be relieved by adding lactose or isopropyl-β-D-thiogalactopyranoside (IPTG). lac repressor encoded by lacI
   2250..2280    -  promoter       lac promoter: promoter for the E. coli lac operon
   2295..2316    -  protein_bind   CAP binding site: CAP binding activates transcription in the presence of cAMP. E. coli catabolite activator protein
   2329..2421    -  CDS            lacI (fragment): lac repressor; lacI; The lac repressor binds to the lac operator to inhibit transcription in E. coli. This inhibition can be relieved by adding lactose or isopropyl-β-D-thiogalactopyranoside (IPTG).
   2604..3192    -  rep_origin     ori: high-copy-number ColE1/pMB1/pBR322/pUC origin of replication
   3363..4223    -  CDS            AmpR: β-lactamase; bla; confers resistance to ampicillin, carbenicillin, and related antibiotics
   4224..4328    -  promoter       AmpR promoter: bla
   4381..4809    -  rep_origin     f1 ori (sequence partly withheld): f1 bacteriophage origin of replication; arrow indicates direction of (+) strand synthesis
   4814..4880    -  CDS            lacZα (fragment): LacZα fragment of β-galactosidase; lacZ fragment
