[The description below was written by a language model from this plasmid's Addgene catalogue record and pLannotate feature annotations shown in this document.]
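Description:
Flag-APEX2-C Cloning Vector is an empty mammalian expression backbone of about 4.9 kb, built on pCD-betaG-FLAG. It is designed so that a protein of interest can be inserted by restriction cloning downstream of, and in frame with, a Flag-APEX2 module. The resulting fusion carries the tag at its N-terminus, with the inserted protein attached to the C-terminal end of APEX2. In bacteria the plasmid replicates from a high-copy ColE1/pUC-type origin and is selected with ampicillin through the β-lactamase gene and its own promoter. An f1 origin is also present, along with residual lac promoter/operator, lacI and lacZα fragments that appear to be carried over from the parental cloning vector.

Expression in mammalian cells is driven by the simian cytomegalovirus IE94 enhancer/promoter, which occupies the first kilobase of the sequence. An SP6 promoter follows it. Next come a FLAG epitope (annotated as a partial match to 3xFLAG) and the APEX2 coding sequence. A short gap of roughly 50 nt lies between the end of APEX2 and the T7 promoter fragment, and this is presumably where the cloning sites sit, although the record does not list the available enzymes. An SV40 polyadenylation signal lies just beyond this region to terminate transcripts, though the table annotates it on the reverse strand. A T3 promoter is annotated further downstream.

APEX2 is an engineered soybean ascorbate peroxidase that works as a monomeric tag, and its A134P mutation makes it more active than the original APEX. Fusions made in this vector are intended for proximity labeling of neighbouring proteins in living cells and for generating contrast in transmission electron microscopy, and the FLAG epitope offers a handle for detecting the fusion.
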