Addgene plasmid #128146: Flag-APEX2-C Cloning Vector
Purpose: (Empty Backbone) To express a protein of interest fused to the C-terminus of Flag-APEX2 for proximity labeling or TEM
Depositing lab: Ken-Ichi Takemaru. Depositing organization: Stony Brook University.
Backbone
  Vector backbone: pCD-betaG-FLAG
  Vector type: Mammalian Expression
  Tag / fusion protein: Flag-APEX2 (N terminal on backbone)
Growth in bacteria
  Bacterial resistance: Ampicillin, 100 μg/mL
  Growth temperature: 37°C
  Growth strain: DH5alpha
  Copy number: High Copy
Gene/Insert
  Cloning method: Restriction Enzyme
  Sequencing primers: 5′ GCGTGCCTAATGGGAGGTCT (CSF); 3′ GTGGTTTGTCCAAACTCATC (pCD-betaG-FLAG-R)
Terms and licenses: Academic/Nonprofit Terms; Industry Terms: Not Available to Industry
How to cite: Flag-APEX2-C Cloning Vector was a gift from Ken-Ichi Takemaru (Addgene plasmid # 128146 ; http://n2t.net/addgene:128146 ; RRID:Addgene_128146)
